>Addgene plasmid #102535 | pBlueSKMimRNA | addgene full sequence | sequence record 207462 | Addgene NGS Result
CTAAATTGTAAGCGTTAATATTTTGTTAAAATTCGCGTTAAATTTTTGTTAAATCAGCTCATTTTTTAAC
CAATAGGCCGAAATCGGCAAAATCCCTTATAAATCAAAAGAATAGACCGAGATAGGGT
[37 nt withheld, positions 129-165]
AAAGAACGTGGACTCCAACGTCAAAGG
[49 nt withheld, positions 193-241]
T
[91 nt withheld, positions 243-333]
G
[124 nt withheld, positions 335-458]
CCCATTCGCCATTCAGGCTGCGCAACTGTTGGGAAGGGCGATCGGTGCGGGCCTCTTCGCTATTACGCCA
GCTGGCGAAAGGGGGATGTGCTGCAAGGCGATTAAGTTGGGTAACGCCAGGGTTTTCCCAGTCACGACGT
TGTAAAACGACGGCCAGTGAGCGCGCGTAATACGACTCACTATAGGGCGAATTGGGTAAAGTGCAAGTTA
AAGTGAATCAATTAAAAGTAACCAGCAACCAAGTAAATCAACTGCAACTACTGAAATCTGCCAAGAAGTA
ATTATTGAATACAAGAAGAGAACTCTGGGGGATCTGATCGATAATGGTTCGTGGTAAACCTATTTCTAAA
GAAATCAGAGTATTGATTAGGGATTATTTTAAATCTGGAAAGACACTTACGGAGATAAGCAAGCAATTAA
ATTTGCCTAAGTCGTCTGTGCATGGGGTGATACAAATTTTCAAAAAAAATGGGAATATTGAAAATAACAT
TGCGAATAGAGGCCGAACATCAGCAATAACACCCCGCGACAAAAGACAACTGGCCAAAATTGTTAAGGCT
GATCGTCGCCAATCTTTGAGAAATTTGGCTTCTAAGTGGTCGCAGACAATTGGCAAAACTGTCAAGCGAG
AGTGGACGCGACAGCAATTAAAAAGTATTGGATATGGTTTTTATAAAGCCAAGGAAAAACCCTTGCTTAC
GCTTCGTCAAAAAAAGAAGCGTTTGCAATGGGCTCGGGAAAGGATGTCTTGGACTCAAAGGCAATGGGAT
ACCATCATATTCAGCGATGAAGCTAAATTTGATGTTAGTGTCGGCGATACGAGAAAACGCGTCATCCGTA
AGAGGTCAGAAACATACCATAAAGACTGCCTTAAAAGAACAACAAAGTTTCCTGCGAGCACTATGGTATG
GGGATGTATGTCTGCCAAAGGATTAGGAAAACTTCATTTCATTGAAGGGACAGTTAATGCTGAAAAATAT
ATTAATATTTTACAAGATAGTTTGTTGCCATCAATACCAAAACTATCAGATTGCGGTGAATTCACTTTTC
AGCAGGACGGAGCATCATCGCACACAGCCAAGCGAACCAAAAATTGGCTGCAATATAATCAAATGGAGGT
TTTAGATTGGCCATCAAATAGTCCAGATCTAAGCCCAATTGAAAATATTTGGTGGCTAATGAAAAACCAG
CTTCGAAATGAGCCACAAAGGAATATTTCTGACTTGAAAATCAAGTTGCAAGAGATGTGGGACTCAATTT
CTCAAGAGCATTGCAAAAATTTGTTAAGCTCAATGCCAAAACGAGTTAAATGCGTAATGCAGGCCAAGGG
CGACGTTACACAATTCTAATCTAGTCGACGGTATCGATGTTATAAGTTCTGAACCGAGAAAGAGGGGAGA
ATGTAGAGCCGATAGCTGCCCAATACTGCCACGCCCCCAGCAGCCCAGGCATGGAAAATAATACAGAGAA
AATCCACACTTATTAGGTGCTACTGTAATTTTTTTTAAATCGCTTAAAATTATTCGGCGTTTGCCTAGTG
CAAGGCCCATTTATGGACAATTGTTTGCCAAACTCAAAGTTTGCCGGTCGGAGGAAAAGTTACAACGCCA
AAATGTGTTGAAAAATGCAAAAGAAATTATTAAAAACATTAAAAAATTATTAAATAATCTATGTAATTCT
TGAATGTAAACTCTGTGTAAATACTAAAAATGAAAAACAAAATGGAAAGCGTAGATGGAGAACAGTTGAA
TCGTTATATATTTAAATTAATATTGCATTTATTTCCAAATTACAGTGGGAGAAGCGCTGACCGACTTCTT
GCAGTGTACTCTCGAAATAAAACCCCTGTCTGTACCACGTAAAACCCCTACTAAAAATTAGTCTCGCCCG
CTGCTCACAGTTAGTTTAGTTCAATTATACGCTACTGTTTAATTTATTAACTGTACTTATTAATGCGCGT
CATGAATAATGATTGACTGTCCCTTATTTTTTTTTTTTGCTAATTTCTGTATTAAATTTAATGATTTACC
ATAAAAATATAAATAAAAATGACGGTCGAGTTGTAAAATTAAAAAAAAAAAACGAATGCTGCGGCCGCCA
CCGCGGTGGAGCTCCAGCTTTTGTTCCCTTTAGTGAGGGTTAATTGCGCGCTTGGCGTAATCATGGTCAT
AGCTGTTTCCTGTGTGAAATTGTTATCCGCTCACAATTCCACACAACATACGAGCCGGAAGCATAAAGTG
TAAAGCCTGGGGTGCCTAATGAGTGAGCTAACTCACATTAATTGCGTTGCGCTCACTGCCCGCTTTCCAG
TCGGGAAACCTGTCGTGCCAGCTGCATTAATGAATCGGCCAACGCGCGGGGAGAGGCGGTTTGCGTATTG
GGCGCTCTTCCGCTTCCTCGCTCACTGACTCGCTGCGCTCGGTCGTTCGGCTGCGGCGAGCGGTATCAGC
TCACTCAAAGGCGGTAATACGGTTATCCACAGAATCAGGGGATAACGCAGGAAAGAACATGTGAGCAAAA
GGCCAGCAAAAGGCCAGGAACCGTAAAAAGGCCGCGTTGCTGGCGTTTTTCCATAGGCTCCGCCCCCCTG
ACGAGCATCACAAAAATCGACGCTCAAGTCAGAGGTGGCGAAACCCGACAGGACTATAAAGATACCAGGC
GTTTCCCCCTGGAAGCTCCCTCGTGCGCTCTCCTGTTCCGACCCTGCCGCTTACCGGATACCTGTCCGCC
TTTCTCCCTTCGGGAAGCGTGGCGCTTTCTCATAGCTCACGCTGTAGGTATCTCAGTTCGGTGTAGGTCG
TTCGCTCCAAGCTGGGCTGTGTGCACGAACCCCCCGTTCAGCCCGACCGCTGCGCCTTATCCGGTAACTA
TCGTCTTGAGTCCAACCCGGTAAGACACGACTTATCGCCACTGGCAGCAGCCACTGGTAACAGGATTAGC
AGAGCGAGGTATGTAGGCGGTGCTACAGAGTTCTTGAAGTGGTGGCCTAACTACGGCTACACTAGAAGAA
CAGTATTTGGTATCTGCGCTCTGCTGAAGCCAGTTACCTTCGGAAAAAGAGTTGGTAGCTCTTGATCCGG
CAAACAAACCACCGCTGGTAGCGGTGGTTTTTTTGTTTGCAAGCAGCAGATTACGCGCAGAAAAAAAGGA
TCTCAAGAAGATCCTTTGATCTTTTCTACGGGGTCTGACGCTCAGTGGAACGAAAACTCACGTTAAGGGA
TTTTGGTCATGAGATTATCAAAAAGGATCTTCACCTAGATCCTTTTAAATTAAAAATGAAGTTTTAAATC
AATCTAAAGTATATATGAGTAAACTTGGTCTGACAGTTACCAATGCTTAATCAGTGAGGCACCTATCTCA
GCGATCTGTCTATTTCGTTCATCCATAGTTGCCTGACTCCCCGTCGTGTAGATAACTACGATACGGGAGG
GCTTACCATCTGGCCCCAGTGCTGCAATGATACCGCGAGACCCACGCTCACCGGCTCCAGATTTATCAGC
AATAAACCAGCCAGCCGGAAGGGCCGAGCGCAGAAGTGGTCCTGCAACTTTATCCGCCTCCATCCAGTCT
ATTAATTGTTGCCGGGAAGCTAGAGTAAGTAGTTCGCCAGTTAATAGTTTGCGCAACGTTGTTGCCATTG
CTACAGGCATCGTGGTGTCACGCTCGTCGTTTGGTATGGCTTCATTCAGCTCCGGTTCCCAACGATCAAG
GCGAGTTACATGATCCCCCATGTTGTGCAAAAAAGCGGTTAGCTCCTTCGGTCCTCCGATCGTTGTCAGA
AGTAAGTTGGCCGCAGTGTTATCACTCATGGTTATGGCAGCACTGCATAATTCTCTTACTGTCATGCCAT
CCGTAAGATGCTTTTCTGTGACTGGTGAGTACTCAACCAAGTCATTCTGAGAATAGTGTATGCGGCGACC
GAGTTGCTCTTGCCCGGCGTCAATACGGGATAATACCGCGCCACATAGCAGAACTTTAAAAGTGCTCATC
ATTGGAAAACGTTCTTCGGGGCGAAAACTCTCAAGGATCTTACCGCTGTTGAGATCCAGTTCGATGTAAC
CCACTCGTGCACCCAACTGATCTTCAGCATCTTTTACTTTCACCAGCGTTTCTGGGTGAGCAAAAACAGG
AAGGCAAAATGCCGCAAAAAAGGGAATAAGGGCGACACGGAAATGTTGAATACTCATACTCTTCCTTTTT
CAATATTATTGAAGCATTTATCAGGGTTATTGTCTCATGAGCGGATACATATTTGAATGTATTTAGAAAA
ATAAACAAATAGGGGTTCCGCGCACATTTCCCCGAAAAGTGCCAC
Features (pLannotate 1.2.2; 13 found; start..end, strand, type, name):
     30..458     -  rep_origin     f1 ori (sequence partly withheld): f1 bacteriophage origin of replication; arrow indicates direction of (+) strand synthesis
    463..618     -  CDS            lacZα (fragment): LacZα fragment of β-galactosidase; lacZ fragment
    626..644     +  promoter       T7 promoter: promoter for bacteriophage T7 RNA polymerase
    654..765     +  promoter       hsp70 promoter (fragment): Drosophila melanogaster hsp70Bb promoter
   2549..2572    -  misc_feature   MCS (fragment): pBluescript multiple cloning site
   2585..2603    -  promoter       T3 promoter: promoter for bacteriophage T3 RNA polymerase
   2648..2664    -  protein_bind   lac operator: The lac repressor binds to the lac operator to inhibit transcription in E. coli. This inhibition can be relieved by adding lactose or isopropyl-β-D-thiogalactopyranoside (IPTG). lac repressor encoded by lacI
   2672..2702    -  promoter       lac promoter: promoter for the E. coli lac operon
   2717..2738    -  protein_bind   CAP binding site: CAP binding activates transcription in the presence of cAMP. E. coli catabolite activator protein
   2751..2843    -  CDS            lacI (fragment): lac repressor; lacI; The lac repressor binds to the lac operator to inhibit transcription in E. coli. This inhibition can be relieved by adding lactose or isopropyl-β-D-thiogalactopyranoside (IPTG).
   3026..3614    -  rep_origin     ori: high-copy-number ColE1/pMB1/pBR322/pUC origin of replication
   3785..4645    -  CDS            AmpR: β-lactamase; bla; confers resistance to ampicillin, carbenicillin, and related antibiotics
   4646..4750    -  promoter       AmpR promoter: bla
