[The description below was written by a language model from this plasmid's Addgene catalogue record and pLannotate feature annotations shown in this document.]
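Description:
pBlueSKMimRNA is a pBluescript II SK(+)-based plasmid that serves as a template for in vitro synthesis of mRNA encoding the Minos transposase. It is a standard high-copy bacterial cloning vector. It replicates in E. coli from a ColE1/pUC-type origin and is selected with ampicillin through the β-lactamase gene and its native promoter. It also carries an f1 phage origin, which allows single-stranded DNA production. Remnants of the pBluescript blue/white screening region flank the cloning site: a lacZα fragment, the lac promoter and operator, a CAP binding site and a short lacI fragment.

The catalogue lists the insert as Minos transposase mRNA, about 1 kb, derived from the Minos transposon. The automated annotation does not label the transposase coding sequence. It presumably lies in the unannotated stretch of roughly 1.8 kb between the T7 and T3 phage promoters, which is larger than the stated insert size, so additional flanking sequence is probably present that the record does not describe. Immediately downstream of the T7 promoter, and in the same orientation, is a fragment of the Drosophila hsp70Bb promoter region. This placement suggests that T7 RNA polymerase drives sense-strand transcription, possibly through hsp70-derived leader sequence, although the record does not state the insert orientation explicitly.

The associated work concerns Minos-mediated germline transformation of the beetle Tribolium castaneum. In that kind of experiment, transposase mRNA made from such a template is supplied as a transient helper alongside a Minos donor construct. The mRNA catalyses genomic integration without introducing a transposase gene that could itself integrate.
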