Addgene plasmid #102535: pBlueSKMimRNA
Purpose: Template for synthesis of Minos transposase mRNA
Depositing lab: Michalis Averof. Depositing organization: Institute of Molecular Biology and Biotechnology - FORTH. Publication: Efficient transformation of the beetle Tribolium castaneum using the Minos transposable element: quantitative and qualitative analysis of genomic integration events. Pavlopoulos A, Berghammer AJ, Averof M, Klingler M. Genetics. 2004 Jun;167(2):737-46. 10.1534/genetics.103.023085 PubMed 15238525.
Backbone
  Vector backbone: pBluescript SK II+
Growth in bacteria
  Bacterial resistance: Ampicillin, 100 μg/mL
  Growth temperature: 37°C
  Growth strain: DH5alpha
  Copy number: High Copy
Gene/Insert
  Gene/Insert name: Minos transposase mRNA
  Species: Minos transposon
  Insert size (bp): 1000
Terms and licenses: Academic/Nonprofit Terms; Industry Terms: Not Available to Industry
How to cite: pBlueSKMimRNA was a gift from Michalis Averof (Addgene plasmid # 102535 ; http://n2t.net/addgene:102535 ; RRID:Addgene_102535)
